>Addgene plasmid #103349 | LSB-hsa-miR-211-5p | depositor full sequence | sequence record 195747 | Full Sequence
AATTGAGGGGATAACGCAGGAAAGAACATGTGAGCAAAAGGCCAGCAAAAGGCCAGGAACCGTAAAAAGG
CCGCGTTGCTGGCGTTTTTCCATAGGCTCCGCCCCCCTGACGAGCATCACAAAAATCGACGCTCAAGTCA
GAGGTGGCGAAACCCGACAGGACTATAAAGATACCAGGCGTTTCCCCCTGGAAGCTCCCTCGTGCGCTCT
CCTGTTCCGACCCTGCCGCTTACCGGATACCTGTCCGCCTTTCTCCCTTCGGGAAGCGTGGCGCTTTCTC
ATAGCTCACGCTGTAGGTATCTCAGTTCGGTGTAGGTCGTTCGCTCCAAGCTGGGCTGTGTGCACGAACC
CCCCGTTCAGCCCGACCGCTGCGCCTTATCCGGTAACTATCGTCTTGAGTCCAACCCGGTAAGACACGAC
TTATCGCCACTGGCAGCAGCCACTGGTAACAGGATTAGCAGAGCGAGGTATGTAGGCGGTGCTACAGAGT
TCTTGAAGTGGTGGCCTAACTACGGCTACACTAGAAGAACAGTATTTGGTATCTGCGCTCTGCTGAAGCC
AGTTACCTTCGGAAAAAGAGTTGGTAGCTCTTGATCCGGCAAACAAACCACCGCTGGTAGCGGTGGTTTT
TTTGTTTGCAAGCAGCAGATTACGCGCAGAAAAAAAGGATCTCAAGAAGATCCTTTGATCTTTTCTACGG
GGTCTGACGCTCAGTGGAACGAAAACTCACGTTAAGGGATTTTGGTCATGAGATTATCAAAAAGGATCTT
CACCTAGATCCTTTTAAATTAAAAATGAAGTTTTAAATCAATCTAAAGTATATATGAGTAAACTTGGTCT
GACAGTTACCAATGCTTAATCAGTGAGGCACCTATCTCAGCGATCTGTCTATTTCGTTCATCCATAGTTG
CCTGACTCCCCGTCGTGTAGATAACTACGATACGGGAGGGCTTACCATCTGGCCCCAGTGCTGCAATGAT
ACCGCGAGAACCACGCTCACCGGCTCCAGATTTATCAGCAATAAACCAGCCAGCCGGAAGGGCCGAGCGC
AGAAGTGGTCCTGCAACTTTATCCGCCTCCATCCAGTCTATTAATTGTTGCCGGGAAGCTAGAGTAAGTA
GTTCGCCAGTTAATAGTTTGCGCAACGTTGTTGCCATTGCTACAGGCATCGTGGTGTCACGCTCGTCGTT
TGGTATGGCTTCATTCAGCTCCGGTTCCCAACGATCAAGGCGAGTTACATGATCCCCCATGTTGTGCAAA
AAAGCGGTTAGCTCCTTCGGTCCTCCGATCGTTGTCAGAAGTAAGTTGGCCGCAGTGTTATCACTCATGG
TTATGGCAGCACTGCATAATTCTCTTACTGTCATGCCATCCGTAAGATGCTTTTCTGTGACTGGTGAGTA
CTCAACCAAGTCATTCTGAGAATAGTGTATGCGGCGACCGAGTTGCTCTTGCCCGGCGTCAATACGGGAT
AATACCGCGCCACATAGCAGAACTTTAAAAGTGCTCATCATTGGAAAACGTTCTTCGGGGCGAAAACTCT
CAAGGATCTTACCGCTGTTGAGATCCAGTTCGATGTAACCCACTCGTGCACCCAACTGATCTTCAGCATC
TTTTACTTTCACCAGCGTTTCTGGGTGAGCAAAAACAGGAAGGCAAAATGCCGCAAAAAAGGGAATAAGG
GCGACACGGAAATGTTGAATACTCATACTCTTCCTTTTTCAATATTATTGAAGCATTTATCAGGGTTATT
GTCTCATGAGCGGATACATATTTGAATGTAGCTCCGAATTTCTCGAGGGCTTGTCGACGACGGCGGTCTC
CGTCGTCAGGATCATGAATTCGACCCGCCTGCCACCATGACCGAGTACAAGCCCACGGTGCGCCTCGCCA
CCCGCGACGACGTCCCCCGGGCCGTACGCACCCTCGCCGCCGCGTTCGCCGACTACCCCGCCACGCGCCA
CACCGTCGACCCGGACCGCCACATCGAGCGGGTCACCGAGCTGCAAGAACTCTTCCTCACGCGCGTCGGG
CTCGACATCGGCAAGGTGTGGGTCGCGGACGACGGCGCCGCGGTGGCGGTCTGGACCACGCCGGAGAGCG
TCGAAGCGGGGGCGGTGTTCGCCGAGATCGGCCCGCGCATGGCCGAGTTGAGCGGTTCCCGGCTGGCCGC
GCAGCAACAGATGGAAGGCCTCCTGGCGCCGCACCGGCCCAAGGAGCCCGCGTGGTTCCTGGCCACCGTC
GGCGTCTCGCCCGACCACCAGGGCAAGGGTCTGGGCAGCGCCGTCGTGCTCCCCGGAGTGGAGGCGGCCG
AGCGCGCCGGGGTGCCCGCCTTCCTGGAGACATCCGCGCCCCGCAACCTCCCCTTCTACGAGCGGCTCGG
CTTCACCGTCACCGCCGACGTCGAGGTGCCCGAAGGACCGCGCACCTGGTGCATGACCCGCAAGCCCGGT
GCCTGATACGCGTGAATTCACTCCTCAGGTGCAGGCTGCCTATCAGAAGGTGGTGGCTGGTGTGGCCAAT
GCCCTGGCTCACAAATACCACTGAGATCTTTTTCCCTCTGCCAAAAATTATGGGGACATCATGAAGCCCC
TTGAGCATCTGACTTCTGGCTAATAAAGGAAATTTATTTTCATTGCAATAGTGTGTTGGAATTTTTTGTG
TCTCTCACTCGGAAGGACATATGGGAGGGCAAATCATTTAAAACATCAGAATGAGTATTTGGTTTAGAGT
TTGGCAACATATGCCCATATGCTGGCTGCCATGAACAAAGGTTGGCTATAAAGAGGTCATCAGTATATGA
AACAGCCCCCTGCTGTCCATTCCTTATTCCATAGAAAAGCCTTGACTTGAGGTTAGATTTTTTTTATATT
TTGTTTTGTGTTATTTTTTTCTTTAACATCCCTAAAATTTTCCTTACATGTTTTACTAGCCAGATTTTTC
CTCCTCTCCTGACTACTCCCAGTCATAGCTGTCCCTCTTCTCTTATGGAGATCCCTCGACCTGCAGCCCA
AGCTTGAATTCTCTAGAATTACCCTGTTATCCCTATGCTTGGTTTACCGAGCTCTTATTGGTTTTCAAAC
TTCATTGACTGTGCCCAACGCGCCTGGGAGCTCACGGGGACAGCCCCCCCCCAAAGCCCCCAGGGATGTA
ATTACGTCCCTCCCCCGCTAGGGGGCAGCAGCGAGCCGCCCGGGGCTCCGCTCCGGTCCGGCGCTCCCCC
CGCATCCCCGAGCCGGCAGCGTGCGGGGACAGCCCGGGCACGGGGAAGGTGGCACGGGATCGCTTTCCTC
TGAACGCTTCTCGCTGCTCTTTGAGCCTGCAGACACCTGGGGGGATACGGGGAAAAAGCTAGGCTGAAAG
ACCGGTTCTTAGAATGACACGCGCCTGGGAGCTCACGGGGACAGCCCCCCCCCAAAGCCCCCAGGGATGT
AATTACGTCCCTCCCCCGCTAGGGGGCAGCAGCGAGCCGCCCGGGGCTCCGCTCCGGTCCGGCGCTCCCC
CCGCATCCCCGAGCCGGCAGCGTGCGGGGACAGCCCGGGCACGGGGAAGGTGGCACGGGATCGCTTTCCT
CTGAACGCTTCTCGCTGCTCTTTGAGCCTGCAGACACCTGGGGGGATACGGGGAAAAAGCTAACTTCTGA
GACGACAACTTTGTATAGAAAAGTTGGCTCCGAATTCGCCCTTGACAGCAGAGATCCAGTTTGGTTAATT
AATTGGCTCCGGTGCCCGTCAGTGGGCAGAGCGCACATCGCCCACAGTCCCCGAGAAGTTGTGGGGAGGG
GTCGGCAATTGAACCGGTGCCTAGAGAAGGTGGCGCGGGGTAAACTGGGAAAGTGATGTCGTGTACTGGC
TCCGCCTTTTTCCCGAGGGTGGGGGAGAACCGTATATAAGTGCAGTAGTCGCCGTGAACGTTCTTTTTCG
CAACGGGTTTGCCGCCAGAACACAGGTAAGTGCCGTGTGTGGTTCCCGCGGGCCTGGCCTCTTTACGGGT
TATGGCCCTTGCGTGCCTTGAATTACTTCCACCTGGCTGCAGTACGTGATTCTTGATCCCGAGCTTCGGG
TTGGAAGTGGGTGGGAGAGTTCGAGGCCTTGCGCTTAAGGAGCCCCTTCGCCTCGTGCTTGAGTTGAGGC
CTGGCCTGGGCGCTGGGGCCGCCGCGTGCGAATCTGGTGGCACCTTCGCGCCTGTCTCGCTGCTTTCGAT
AAGTCTCTAGCCATTTAAAATTTTTGATGACCTGCTGCGACGCTTTTTTTCTGGCAAGATAGTCTTGTAA
ATGCGGGCCAAGATCTGCACACTGGTATTTCGGTTTTTGGGGCCGCGGGCGGCGACGGGGCCCGTGCGTC
CCAGCGCACATGTTCGGCGAGGCGGGGCCTGCGAGCGCGGCCACCGAGAATCGGACGGGGGTAGTCTCAA
GCTGGCCGGCCTGCTCTGGTGCCTGGCCTCGCGCCGCCGTGTATCGCCCCGCCCTGGGCGGCAAGGCTGG
CCCGGTCGGCACCAGTTGCGTGAGCGGAAAGATGGCCGCTTCCCGGCCCTGCTGCAGGGAGCTCAAAATG
GAGGACGCGGCGCTCGGGAGAGCGGGCGGGTGAGTCACCCACACAAAGGAAAAGGGCCTTTCCGTCCTCA
GCCGTCGCTTCATGTGACTCCACGGAGTACCGGGCGCCGTCCAGGCACCTCGATTAGTTCTCGAGCTTTT
GGAGTACGTCGTCTTTAGGTTGGGGGGAGGGGTTTTATGCGATGGAGTTTCCCCACACTGAGTGGGTGGA
GACTGAAGTTAGGCCAGCTTGGCACTTGATGTAATTCTCCTTGGAATTTGCCCTTTTTGAGTTTGGATCT
TGGTTCATTCTCAAGCCTCAGACAGTGGTTCAAAGTTTTTTTCTTCCATTTCAGGTGTCGTGAGAAGGGC
GAATTCGACCCAAGTTTGTACAAAAAAGCAGGCTGGATCCAGGTGCCACCATGGTGAGCGAGCTGATTAA
GGAGAACATGCACATGAAGCTGTACATGGAGGGCACCGTGAACAACCACCACTTCAAGTGCACATCCGAG
GGCGAAGGCAAGCCCTACGAGGGCACCCAGACCATGAGAATCAAGGCGGTCGAGGGCGGCCCTCTCCCCT
TCGCCTTCGACATCCTGGCTACCAGCTTCATGTACGGCAGCAAAACCTTCATCAACCACACCCAGGGCAT
CCCCGACTTCTTTAAGCAGTCCTTCCCCGAGGGCTTCACATGGGAGAGAGTCACCACATACGAAGATGGG
GGCGTGCTGACCGCTACCCAGGACACCAGCCTCCAGGACGGCTGCCTCATCTACAACGTCAAGATCAGAG
GGGTGAACTTCCCATCCAACGGCCCTGTGATGCAGAAGAAAACACTCGGCTGGGAGGCCTCCACCGAGAC
ACTGTACCCCGCTGACGGCGGCCTGGAAGGCAGAGCCGACATGGCCCTGAAGCTCGTGGGCGGGGGCCAC
CTGATCTGCAACCTTAAGACCACATACAGATCCAAGAAACCCGCTAAGAACCTCAAGATGCCCGGCGTCT
ACTATGTGGACAGGAGACTGGAAAGAATCAAGGAGGCCGACAAAGAGACATACGTCGAGCAGCACGAGGT
GGCTGTGGCCAGATACTGCGACCTCCCTAGCAAACTGGGGCACAAACTTAATTGAGAATTCTACCACCCA
GCTTTCTTGTACAAAGTGGTACGTCTCAAGACCAGAGGTCTCTGCTTGCCTCCTGAGGCGAAGGATGACA
AAGGGAAAGGCGAAGGATGACAAAGGGAAAGGCGAAGGATGACAAAGGGAAAGGCGAAGGATGACAAAGG
GAACAACCAGAAGAGACCTGTGCTTCACTCCTCAGGTGCAGGCTGCCTATCAGAAGGTGGTGGCTGGTGT
GGCCAATGCCCTGGCTCACAAATACCACTGAGATCTTTTTCCCTCTGCCAAAAATTATGGGGACATCATG
AAGCCCCTTGAGCATCTGACTTCTGGCTAATAAAGGAAATTTATTTTCATTGCAATAGTGTGTTGGAATT
TTTTGTGTCTCTCACTCGGAAGGACATATGGGAGGGCAAATCATTTAAAACATCAGAATGAGTATTTGGT
TTAGAGTTTGGCAACATATGCCCATATGCTGGCTGCCATGAACAAAGGTTGGCTATAAAGAGGTCATCAG
TATATGAAACAGCCCCCTGCTGTCCATTCCTTATTCCATAGAAAAGCCTTGACTTGAGGTTAGATTTTTT
TTATATTTTGTTTTGTGTTATTTTTTTCTTTAACATCCCTAAAATTTTCCTTACATGTTTTACTAGCCAG
ATTTTTCCTCCTCTCCTGACTACTCCCAGTCATAGCTGTCCCTCTTCTCTTATGGAGATCCCGAGCGGTG
CGTTTTTATGCTTGTAGTATTGTATAATGTTTTTAAGATCCAAGCTTCTGACCTCTTCTCTTCCTCCCAC
AGGGCCTCGAGACAATTGCATCGATGGTACCAGTGAAAGTCTGCAATGAATTCGAGTTGGCGCGCCTGTC
ATTCTAAATCTCTCTTTCAGCCTAAAGCTTTTTCCCCGTATCCCCCCAGGTGTCTGCAGGCTCAAAGAGC
AGCGAGAAGCGTTCAGAGGAAAGCGATCCCGTGCCACCTTCCCCGTGCCCGGGCTGTCCCCGCACGCTGC
CGGCTCGGGGATGCGGGGGGAGCGCCGGACCGGAGCGGAGCCCCGGGCGGCTCGCTGCTGCCCCCTAGCG
GGGGAGGGACGTAATTACATCCCTGGGGGCTTTGGGAGGGGGCTGTCCCCGTGAGCTCCCAGGCGCGCCT
GTCATTCTAAATCTCTCTTTCAGCCTAAAGCTTTTTCCCCGTATCCCCCCAGGTGTCTGCAGGCTCAAAG
AGCAGCGAGAAGCGTTCAGAGGAAAGCGATCCCGTGCCACCTTCCCCGTGCCCGGGCTGTCCCCGCACGC
TGCCGGCTCGGGGATGCGGGGGGAGCGCCGGACCGGAGCGGAGCCCCGGGCGGCTCGCTGCTGCCCCCTA
GCGGGGGAGGGACGTAATTACATCCCTGGGGGCTTTGGGGGGGGGCTGTCCCCGTGAGCTCCCAGGCGCG
CCAACTCGGTACCGTATCGATGTCGACGTTAACGCTAGTGATATCAACTTTGTATAGAAAAGTTGGCTCC
GAATTCGCCCTTGACAGCAGAGATCCAGTTTGGTTAATTAATTGGCTCCGGTGCCCGTCAGTGGGCAGAG
CGCACATCGCCCACAGTCCCCGAGAAGTTGTGGGGAGGGGTCGGCAATTGAACCGGTGCCTAGAGAAGGT
GGCGCGGGGTAAACTGGGAAAGTGATGTCGTGTACTGGCTCCGCCTTTTTCCCGAGGGTGGGGGAGAACC
GTATATAAGTGCAGTAGTCGCCGTGAACGTTCTTTTTCGCAACGGGTTTGCCGCCAGAACACAGGTAAGT
GCCGTGTGTGGTTCCCGCGGGCCTGGCCTCTTTACGGGTTATGGCCCTTGCGTGCCTTGAATTACTTCCA
CCTGGCTGCAGTACGTGATTCTTGATCCCGAGCTTCGGGTTGGAAGTGGGTGGGAGAGTTCGAGGCCTTG
CGCTTAAGGAGCCCCTTCGCCTCGTGCTTGAGTTGAGGCCTGGCCTGGGCGCTGGGGCCGCCGCGTGCGA
ATCTGGTGGCACCTTCGCGCCTGTCTCGCTGCTTTCGATAAGTCTCTAGCCATTTAAAATTTTTGATGAC
CTGCTGCGACGCTTTTTTTCTGGCAAGATAGTCTTGTAAATGCGGGCCAAGATCTGCACACTGGTATTTC
GGTTTTTGGGGCCGCGGGCGGCGACGGGGCCCGTGCGTCCCAGCGCACATGTTCGGCGAGGCGGGGCCTG
CGAGCGCGGCCACCGAGAATCGGACGGGGGTAGTCTCAAGCTGGCCGGCCTGCTCTGGTGCCTGGCCTCG
CGCCGCCGTGTATCGCCCCGCCCTGGGCGGCAAGGCTGGCCCGGTCGGCACCAGTTGCGTGAGCGGAAAG
ATGGCCGCTTCCCGGCCCTGCTGCAGGGAGCTCAAAATGGAGGACGCGGCGCTCGGGAGAGCGGGCGGGT
GAGTCACCCACACAAAGGAAAAGGGCCTTTCCGTCCTCAGCCGTCGCTTCATGTGACTCCACGGAGTACC
GGGCGCCGTCCAGGCACCTCGATTAGTTCTCGAGCTTTTGGAGTACGTCGTCTTTAGGTTGGGGGGAGGG
GTTTTATGCGATGGAGTTTCCCCACACTGAGTGGGTGGAGACTGAAGTTAGGCCAGCTTGGCACTTGATG
TAATTCTCCTTGGAATTTGCCCTTTTTGAGTTTGGATCTTGGTTCATTCTCAAGCCTCAGACAGTGGTTC
AAAGTTTTTTTCTTCCATTTCAGGTGTCGTGAGAAGGGCGAATTCGACCCAAGTTTGTACAAAAAAGCAG
GCTCGCCACCATGGTGAGCAAGGGCGAGGAGCTGTTCACCGGGGTGGTGCCCATCCTGGTCGAGCTGGAC
GGCGACGTAAACGGCCACAAGTTCAGCGTGAGGGGCGAGGGCGAGGGCGATGCCACCAACGGCAAGCTGA
CCCTGAAGTTCATCTGCACCACCGGCAAGCTGCCCGTGCCCTGGCCCACCCTCGTGACCACCCTGAGCCA
CGGCGTGCAGTGCTTCGCCCGCTACCCCGACCACATGAAGCAGCACGACTTCTTCAAGTCCGCCATGCCC
GAAGGCTACGTCCAGGAGCGCACCATCTTCTTCAAGGACGACGGCACCTACAAGACCCGCGCCGAGGTGA
AGTTCGAGGGCGACACCCTAGTGAACCGCATCGAGCTGAAGGGCGTCGACTTCAAGGAGGACGGCAACAT
CCTGGGGCACAAGCTGGAGTACAACTTCAACAGCCACAACATCTATATCATGGCCGTCAAGCAGAAGAAC
GGCATCAAGGTGAACTTCAAGATCCGCCACAACGTGGAGGACGGCAGCGTGCAGCTCGCCGACCACTACC
AGCAGAACACCCCCATCGGCGACGGCCCCGTGCTGCTGCCCGACAGCCACTACCTGAGCACCCAGTCCGT
GCTGAGCAAAGACCCCAACGAGAAGCGCGATCACATGGTCCTGCTGGAGTTCCGCACCGCCGCCGGGATC
ACTCTCGGCATGGACGAGCTGTACAAGTAATACCACCCAGCTTTCTTGTACAAAGTGGTACGCGTGAATT
CACTCCTCAGGTGCAGGCTGCCTATCAGAAGGTGGTGGCTGGTGTGGCCAATGCCCTGGCTCACAAATAC
CACTGAGATCTTTTTCCCTCTGCCAAAAATTATGGGGACATCATGAAGCCCCTTGAGCATCTGACTTCTG
GCTAATAAAGGAAATTTATTTTCATTGCAATAGTGTGTTGGAATTTTTTGTGTCTCTCACTCGGAAGGAC
ATATGGGAGGGCAAATCATTTAAAACATCAGAATGAGTATTTGGTTTAGAGTTTGGCAACATATGCCCAT
ATGCTGGCTGCCATGAACAAAGGTTGGCTATAAAGAGGTCATCAGTATATGAAACAGCCCCCTGCTGTCC
ATTCCTTATTCCATAGAAAAGCCTTGACTTGAGGTTAGATTTTTTTTATATTTTGTTTTGTGTTATTTTT
TTCTTTAACATCCCTAAAATTTTCCTTACATGTTTTACTAGCCAGATTTTTCCTCCTCTCCTGACTACTC
CCAGTCATAGCTGTCCCTCTTCTCTTATGGAGATCCCTCGACCTGCAGCCCAAGCTTGGCGTAATCATGG
TCATAGCTGTTTCCTGTGTGAAATTGTTATCCGCTCACAATTCCACACAACATACGAGCCGGAAGCATAA
AGTGTAAAGCCTGGGGTGCCTAATGAGTGAGCTAACTCACATTAATTGCGTTGCGCTCACTGCCCGCTTT
CCAGTCGGGAAACCTGTCGTGCCAGCGGATCGACAGTACTAAGCTTGGTCTAATACCCAATCTCTCGTCT
TATCCAGATGTTTTATACGCCTCTGGCCCGTGTCTCAAAATCTCTGATGTTACATTGCACAAGATAAAAT
AATATCATCATGAACAATAAAACTGTCTGCTTACATAAACAGTAATACAAGGGGTGTTATGAGCCATATT
CAACGGGAAACGTCGAGGCCGCGATTAAATTCCAACATGGATGCTGATTTATATGGGTATAAATGGGCTC
GCGATAATGTCGGGCAATCAGGTGCGACAATCTATCGCTTGTATGGGAAGCCCGATGCGCCAGAGTTGTT
TCTGAAACATGGCAAAGGTAGCGTTGCCAATGATGTTACAGATGAGATGGTCAGACTAAACTGGCTGACG
GAATTTATGCCTCTTCCGACCATCAAGCATTTTATCCGTACTCCTGATGATGCATGGTTACTCACCACTG
CGATCCCCGGAAAAACAGCATTCCAGGTATTAGAAGAATATCCTGATTCAGGTGAAAATATTGTTGATGC
GCTGGCAGTGTTCCTGCGCCGGTTGCATTCGATTCCTGTTTGTAATTGTCCTTTTAACAGCGATCGCGTA
TTTCGTCTCGCTCAGGCGCAATCACGAATGAATAACGGTTTGGTTGATGCGAGTGATTTTGATGACGAGC
GTAATGGCTGGCCTGTTGAACAAGTCTGGAAAGAAATGCATAAACTTTTGCCATTCTCACCGGATTCAGT
CGTCACTCATGGTGATTTCTCACTTGATAACCTTATTTTTGACGAGGGGAAATTAATAGGTTGTATTGAT
GTTGGACGAGTCGGAATCGCAGACCGATACCAGGATCTTGCCATCCTATGGAACTGCCTCGGTGAGTTTT
CTCCTTCATTACAGAAACGGCTTTTTCAAAAATATGGTATTGATAATCCTGATATGAATAAATTGCAGTT
TCATTTGATGCTCGATGAGTTTTTCTAATCAGAATTGGTTAATTGGTTGTAACACTGGCAGAGCATTACG
CTGACTTGACGGGACGGCGCAAGCTCATGACCAAAATCCCTTAACGTGAGTTACGCGTCGTTCCACTGAG
CGTCAGAGGTATCACTAGTATTACAGAGGTAAGTTATAACAGTCGCCTAACCC
Features (pLannotate 1.2.2; 28 found; start..end, strand, type, name):
     87..675     -  rep_origin     ori: high-copy-number ColE1/pMB1/pBR322/pUC origin of replication
    846..1706    -  CDS            AmpR: β-lactamase; bla; confers resistance to ampicillin, carbenicillin, and related antibiotics
   1707..1778    -  promoter       AmpR promoter: bla
   1857..2456    +  CDS            PuroR: puromycin N-acetyltransferase; pac from Streptomyces alboniger; confers resistance to puromycin
   2461..2541    +  CDS            HBB (fragment): HBB_PONPY - Experimental evidence at transcript level: Swiss-Prot protein existence level 2. Involved in oxygen transport from the lung to the various peripheral tissues. From Pongo pygmaeus (Bornean orangutan).
   2612..2667    +  polyA_signal   β-globin poly(A) signal: rabbit β-globin polyadenylation signal (Gil and Proudfoot, 1987)
   3646..3666    +  protein_bind   attB4: mutant version of attB; core recombination site for the Gateway® BP reaction BP Clonase™
   3734..3945    +  promoter       EF-1α core promoter: core promoter for human elongation factor EF-1α
   3946..4884    +  intron         EF-1α intron A: intron upstream of the start codon of human EF-1α
   4911..4931    +  protein_bind   attB1: mutant version of attB; core recombination site for the Gateway® BP reaction BP Clonase™
   4951..5646    +  CDS            mKate2: mKate2 is a basic (constitutively fluorescent) red fluorescent protein published in 2009, derived from Entacmaea quadricolor. It is reported to be a rapidly-maturing monomer with moderate acid sensitivity.
   5666..5690    -  protein_bind   attB2: mutant version of attB; recombination site for the Gateway® BP reaction BP Clonase™
   5834..5908    +  CDS            HBB (fragment): HBB_PONPY - Experimental evidence at transcript level: Swiss-Prot protein existence level 2. Involved in oxygen transport from the lung to the various peripheral tissues. From Pongo pygmaeus (Bornean orangutan).
   5979..6034    +  polyA_signal   β-globin poly(A) signal: rabbit β-globin polyadenylation signal (Gil and Proudfoot, 1987)
   6418..6443    +  misc_feature   SA: splice acceptor site
   7115..7135    +  protein_bind   attB4: mutant version of attB; core recombination site for the Gateway® BP reaction BP Clonase™
   7203..7414    +  promoter       EF-1α core promoter: core promoter for human elongation factor EF-1α
   7415..8353    +  intron         EF-1α intron A: intron upstream of the start codon of human EF-1α
   8380..8400    +  protein_bind   attB1: mutant version of attB; core recombination site for the Gateway® BP reaction BP Clonase™
   8411..9127    +  CDS            EBFP2: EBFP2 is a basic (constitutively fluorescent) blue fluorescent protein published in 2007, derived from Aequorea victoria. It is reported to be a rapidly-maturing monomer with moderate acid sensitivity.
   9135..9159    -  protein_bind   attB2: mutant version of attB; recombination site for the Gateway® BP reaction BP Clonase™
   9163..9243    +  CDS            HBB (fragment): HBB_PONPY - Experimental evidence at transcript level: Swiss-Prot protein existence level 2. Involved in oxygen transport from the lung to the various peripheral tissues. From Pongo pygmaeus (Bornean orangutan).
   9314..9369    +  polyA_signal   β-globin poly(A) signal: rabbit β-globin polyadenylation signal (Gil and Proudfoot, 1987)
   9752..9774    -  protein_bind   lac operator (fragment): The lac repressor binds to the lac operator to inhibit transcription in E. coli. This inhibition can be relieved by adding lactose or isopropyl-β-D-thiogalactopyranoside (IPTG). lac repressor encoded by lacI
   9778..9808    -  promoter       lac promoter: promoter for the E. coli lac operon
   9823..9844    -  protein_bind   CAP binding site: CAP binding activates transcription in the presence of cAMP. E. coli catabolite activator protein
   9857..9896    -  CDS            lacI (fragment): lac repressor; lacI; The lac repressor binds to the lac operator to inhibit transcription in E. coli. This inhibition can be relieved by adding lactose or isopropyl-β-D-thiogalactopyranoside (IPTG).
  10069..10878   +  CDS            KanR: aminoglycoside phosphotransferase; aph(3')-Ia; confers resistance to kanamycin in bacteria or G418 (Geneticin®) in eukaryotes
