[The description below was written by a language model from this plasmid's Addgene catalogue record and pLannotate feature annotations shown in this document.]
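Description:
LSB-hsa-miR-211-5p is an 11 kb mammalian expression plasmid built on the Low Sensor Backbone (LSB), designed as a fluorescence-based sensor of microRNA activity for synthetic biology work. It replicates in E. coli from a high-copy ColE1/pUC-type origin and carries both β-lactamase (ampicillin) and aph(3')-Ia (kanamycin) markers, with the record listing dual selection on both antibiotics. A puromycin N-acetyltransferase coding sequence followed by a rabbit β-globin polyadenylation signal is also present for selection in mammalian cells, although no dedicated promoter for it is annotated in the feature table.

The payload consists of two parallel transcription units, each driven by the human EF-1α core promoter with its intron A and terminated by a rabbit β-globin poly(A) signal. One unit expresses the red fluorescent protein mKate2 and, according to the catalogue entry, carries a target site for human miR-211-5p in its 3' UTR. This site is not itself annotated, but an unannotated stretch between the mKate2 cassette and the β-globin sequences would fit that location. The other unit expresses the blue protein EBFP2 without a target site and acts as an internal reference for delivery and expression. When miR-211-5p is active in a transfected cell, mKate2 output is repressed relative to EBFP2, so the red-to-blue ratio gives a measure of miRNA activity. Residual Gateway attB4, attB1 and attB2 sites flank the promoter and reporter modules, reflecting modular assembly, and the target insert is recorded as added by Gibson cloning.

The depositor warns that the repeated poly(A) elements make the plasmid inherently unstable, so isolates should be verified. They also note small insertions flanking the puromycin coding region in the physical plasmid, which do not impair selection.
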