Addgene plasmid #103349: LSB-hsa-miR-211-5p
Purpose: Used to sense miRNA activity using fluorescence based tools. hsa-miR-211-5p target in 3' UTR of of mKate. miRNA activity can be measured by the repression of mKate2 relative to EBFP2 fluorescent proteins . Plasmid is inherently unstable; please see Depositor Comments
Depositing lab: Ron Weiss. Depositing organization: Massachusetts Institute of Technology. Publication: A mixed antagonistic/synergistic miRNA repression model enables accurate predictions of multi-input miRNA sensor activity. Gam JJ, Babb J, Weiss R. Nat Commun. 2018 Jun 22;9(1):2430. doi: 10.1038/s41467-018-04575-0. PubMed 29934631.
Backbone
  Vector backbone: Low Sensor Backbone (LSB)
  Vector type: Mammalian Expression, Synthetic Biology
Growth in bacteria
  Bacterial resistance: Ampicillin and Kanamycin, 100 & 50 μg/mL
  Growth temperature: 30°C
  Growth strain: NEB Stable
  Copy number: High Copy
Gene/Insert
  Gene/Insert name: hsa-miR-211-5p target
  Species: H. sapiens (human)
  Entrez Gene: MIR211 (a.k.a. MIRN211, mir-211)
  Promoter: EF-1a
  Cloning method: Gibson Cloning
Terms and licenses: Academic/Nonprofit Terms; Industry Terms: Not Available to Industry
Depositor comments: Please note that this plasmid is inherently unstable due to a repeating poly A element. We recommend performing a diagnostic digest on multiple colonies upon receipt. The depositors would like to note the presence of several discrepancies between the depositor sequence and physical plasmid sequence. In particular, the sequences upstream and downstream of the puromycin coding region have 10 bp insertions which do not affect the ability to perform puromycin selection. The sequences for those regions within the physical plasmids are as follows: Upstream of Puro: GAATTCGACCGCCTGTCTCAAGGTGCCACC; Downstream of Puro: GCTTTGAGACTACGCGTGAATTCACTCCTC.
How to cite: LSB-hsa-miR-211-5p was a gift from Ron Weiss (Addgene plasmid # 103349 ; http://n2t.net/addgene:103349 ; RRID:Addgene_103349)
