>Addgene plasmid #103349 | LSB-hsa-miR-211-5p | depositor partial sequence | sequence record 195748 | hsa-miR-211-5p target
AGGCGAAGGATGACAAAGGGAA
