>Addgene plasmid #103349 | LSB-hsa-miR-211-5p | addgene partial sequence | sequence record 272211 | mKate2-F 5'-ACCCGCTAAGAACCTCAAGA-3'
TCAAGGAGGCCGACAAAGAGACATACGTCGAGCAGCACGAGGTGGCTGTGGCCAGATACTGCGACCTCCC
TAGCAAACTGGGGCACAAACTTAATTGAGAATTCTACCACCCAGCTTTCTTGTACAAAGTGGTACGTCTC
AAGACCAGAGGTCTCTGCTTGCCTCCTGAGGCGAAGGATGACAAAGGGAAAGGCGAAGGATGACAAAGGG
AAAGGCGAAGGATGACAAAGGGAAAGGCGAAGGATGACAAAGGGAACAACCAGAAGAGACCTGTGCTTCA
CTCCTCAGGTGCAGGCTGCCTATCAGAAGGTGGTGGCTGGTGTGGCCAATGCCCTGGCTCACAAATACCA
CTGAGATCTTTTTCCCTCTGCCAAAAATTATGGGGACATCATGAAGCCCCTTGAGCATCTGACTTCTGGC
TAATAAAGG
